>Addgene plasmid #168950 | pEntry_HCoV-OC43-nsp13 | addgene full sequence | sequence record 445160 | Addgene NGS Result
CTACCAGCGGTGGTTTGTTTGCCGGATCAAGAGCTACCAACTCTTTTTCCGAAGGTAACTGGCTTCAGCA
GAGCGCAGATACCAAATACTGTTCTTCTAGTGTAGCCGTAGTTAGGCCACCACTTCAAGAACTCTGTAGC
ACCGCCTACATACCTCGCTCTGCTAATCCTGTTACCAGTGGCTGCTGCCAGTGGCGATAAGTCGTGTCTT
ACCGGGTTGGACTCAAGACGATAGTTACCGGATAAGGCGCAGCGGTCGGGCTGAACGGGGGGTTCGTGCA
CACAGCCCAGCTTGGAGCGAACGACCTACACCGAACTGAGATACCTACAGCGTGAGCTATGAGAAAGCGC
CACGCTTCCCGAAGGGAGAAAGGCGGACAGGTATCCGGTAAGCGGCAGGGTCGGAACAGGAGAGCGCACG
AGGGAGCTTCCAGGGGGAAACGCCTGGTATCTTTATAGTCCTGTCGGGTTTCGCCACCTCTGACTTGAGC
GTCGATTTTTGTGATGCTCGTCAGGGGGGCGGAGCCTATGGAAAAACGCCAGCAACGCGGCCTTTTTACG
GTTCCTGGCCTTTTGCTGGCCTTTTGCTCACATGTTCTTTCCTGCGTTATCCCCTGATTCTGTGGATAAC
CGTATTACCGCCTTTGAGTGAGCTGATACCGCTCGCCGCAGCCGAACGACCGAGCGCAGCGAGTCAGTGA
GCGAGGAAGCGGAAGAGCGCCCAATACGCAAACCGCCTCTCCCCGCGCGTTGGCCGATTCATTAATGCAG
CTGGCACGACAGGTTTCCCGACTGGAAAGCGGGCAGTGAGCGCAACGCAATTAATACGCGTACCGCTAGC
CAGGAAGAGTTTGTAGAAACGCAAAAAGGCCATCCGTCAGGATGGCCTTCTGCTTAGTTTGATGCCTGGC
AGTTTATGGCGGGCGTCCTGCCCGCCACCCTCCGGGCCGTTGCTTCACAACGTTCAAATCCGCTCCCGGC
GGATTTGTCCTACTCAGGAGAGCGTTCACCGACAAACAACAGATAAAACGAAAGGCCCAGTCTTCCGACT
GAGCCTTTCGTTTTATTTGATGCCTGGCAGTTCCCTACTCTCGCGTTAACGCTAGCATGGATGTTTTCCC
AGTCACGACGTTGTAAAACGACGGCCAGTCTTAAGCTCGGGCCCCAAATAATGATTTTATTTTGACTGAT
AGTGACCTGTTCGTTGCAACAAATTGATGAGCAATGCTTTTTTATAATGCCAACTTTGTACAAAAAAGCA
GAAGGGCCGTCAAGGCCAGGATCCATGGGATCCAGTGTTGGAGCTTGCGTGGTCTGCTCTTCTCAAACAT
CATTACGTTGTGGCAGTTGCATCAGAAAGCCTCTTCTTTGCTGCAAGTGTTGTTATGATCATGTTATGGC
GACTGATCATAAATATGTCTTGAGTGTTTCACCATATGTGTGTAATGCACCAGGATGTGATGTAAATGAT
GTTACCAAATTGTATCTAGGTGGTATGTCATATTATTGTGAAGACCATAAGCCACAATATTCATTCAAGT
TGGTAATGAATGGTCTGGTTTTTGGTCTATATAAACAATCTTGTACAGGATCTCCGTACATAGACGATTT
TAATCGTATAGCTAGTTGTAAATGGACCGATGTGGATGATTACATACTAGCTAATGAATGTACAGAGCGC
TTGAAATTGTTTGCTGCAGAAACGCAAAAGGCAACCGAGGAAGCCTTTAAGCAGAGTTATGCATCAGCAA
CAATACAAGAGATTGTTAGTGAGCGCGAATTGATTCTCTCTTGGGAGATTGGAAAAGTTAAGCCACCACT
TAATAAAAATTATGTTTTTACTGGCTACCATTTTACTAAAAATGGTAAGACAGTTTTAGGTGAGTATGTT
TTTGATAAGAGTGAGTTGACTAATGGTGTGTATTATCGCGCCACAACCACTTATAAGCTATCTGTAGGAG
ATGTTTTTGTTTTAACCTCTCATTCAGTAGCTAATTTAAGTGCTCCTACGCTTGTTCCGCAGGAGAATTA
TAGTAGTATTAGATTTGCTAGTGTTTATAGTGTGCTTGAGACGTTTCAGAACAATGTTGTTAATTATCAA
CACATTGGTATGAAACGTTACTGCACCGTGCAAGGACCTCCTGGTACAGGGAAGTCACATCTTGCTATTG
GTCTTGCTGTATTCTATTGTACAGCACGTGTTGTATACACAGCGGCCAGCCATGCAGCTGTTGACGCATT
GTGTGAAAAAGCATATAAATTTTTGAATATAAATGATTGCACTCGTATTGTTCCGGCCAAGGTCAGGGTG
GAGTGCTATGATAAGTTTAAAATTAATGACACCACTCGTAAGTATGTGTTTACTACCATAAATGCATTAC
CTGAGATGGTGACTGATATTGTTGTTGTAGATGAAGTTAGTATGCTTACCAATTATGAGCTTTCTGTTAT
TAATGCTCGTATTCGCGCTAAGCATTATGTTTATATTGGTGATCCTGCTCAATTGCCAGCACCACGTGTG
TTATTGAGCAAGGGTACACTTGAACCTAAATATTTTAACACTGTTACTAAGCTCATGTGTTGCTTAGGGC
CAGACATTTTTCTTGGTACATGTTATAGATGTCCTAAGGAAATCGTTGATACAGTGTCCGCCTTGGTTTA
TGAAAATAAGCTTAAGGCTAAGAATGAGAGTAGTTCATTGTGTTTTAAGGTCTATTATAAGGGCGTTACA
ACACATGAAAGTTCTAGTGCTGTAAATATGCAGCAGATTTATTTGATTAATAAGTTTTTGAAGGCTAACC
CTTTGTGGCATAAAGCTGTTTTTATTAGCCCATATAATAGTCAGAACTTTGCAGCTAAGCGTGTTTTGGG
TTTACAAACCCAAACCGTGGATTCTGCTCAAGGTTCTGAATATGATTATGTTATATATTCACAGACTGCA
GAAACAGCGCATTCTGTAAATGTTAATCGCTTCAATGTTGCTATTACTCGAGCCAAGAAAGGTATTCTTT
GTGTTATGAGTAATATGCAGTTGTTTGAAGCATTACAGTTTACTACATTGACCTTAGATAAAGTGCCACA
GGCCGTCGAAACTAAAGTTCAACTTAATTAAGACGCGATCGCGGCCTCATGGGCCCAGCTTTCTTGTACA
AAGTTGGCATTATAAAAAATAATTGCTCATCAATTTGTTGCAACGAACAGGTCACTATCAGTCAAAATAA
AATCATTATTTGCCATCCAGCTGATATCCCCTATAGTGAGTCGTATTACATGGTCATAGCTGTTTCCTGG
CAGCTCTGGCCCGTGTCTCAAAATCTCTGATGTTACATTGCACAAGATAAAAATATATCATCATGCCTCC
TCTAGACCAGCCAGGACAGAAATGCCTCGACTTCGCTGCTACCCAAGGTTGCCGGGTGACGCACACCGTG
GAAACGGATGAAGGCACGAACCCAGTGGACATAAGCCTGTTCGGTTCGTAAGCTGTAATGCAAGTAGCGT
ATGCGCTCACGCAACTGGTCCAGAACCTTGACCGAACGCAGCGGTGGTAACGGCGCAGTGGCGGTTTTCA
TGGCTTGTTATGACTGTTTTTTTGGGGTACAGTCTATGCCTCGGGCATCCAAGCAGCAAGCGCGTTACGC
CGTGGGTCGATGTTTGATGTTATGGAGCAGCAACGATGTTACGCAGCAGGGCAGTCGCCCTAAAACAAAG
TTAAACATTATGAGGGAAGCGGTGATCGCCGAAGTATCGACTCAACTATCAGAGGTAGTTGGCGTCATCG
AGCGCCATCTCGAACCGACGTTGCTGGCCGTACATTTGTACGGCTCCGCAGTGGATGGCGGCCTGAAGCC
ACACAGTGATATTGATTTGCTGGTTACGGTGACCGTAAGGCTTGATGAAACAACGCGGCGAGCTTTGATC
AACGACCTTTTGGAAACTTCGGCTTCCCCTGGAGAGAGCGAGATTCTCCGCGCTGTAGAAGTCACCATTG
TTGTGCACGACGACATCATTCCGTGGCGTTATCCAGCTAAGCGCGAACTGCAATTTGGAGAATGGCAGCG
CAATGACATTCTTGCAGGTATCTTCGAGCCAGCCACGATCGACATTGATCTGGCTATCTTGCTGACAAAA
GCAAGAGAACATAGCGTTGCCTTGGTAGGTCCAGCGGCGGAGGAACTCTTTGATCCGGTTCCTGAACAGG
ATCTATTTGAGGCGCTAAATGAAACCTTAACGCTATGGAACTCGCCGCCCGACTGGGCTGGCGATGAGCG
AAATGTAGTGCTTACGTTGTCCCGCATTTGGTACAGCGCAGTAACCGGCAAAATCGCGCCGAAGGATGTC
GCTGCCGACTGGGCAATGGAGCGCCTGCCGGCCCAGTATCAGCCCGTCATACTTGAAGCTAGACAGGCTT
ATCTTGGACAAGAAGAAGATCGCTTGGCCTCGCGCGCAGATCAGTTGGAAGAATTTGTCCACTACGTGAA
AGGCGAGATCACCAAGGTAGTCGGCAAATAACCCTCGAGCCACCCATGACCAAAATCCCTTAACGTGAGT
TACGCGTCGTTCCACTGAGCGTCAGACCCCGTAGAAAAGATCAAAGGATCTTCTTGAGATCCTTTTTTTC
TGCGCGTAATCTGCTGCTTGCAAACAAAAAAACCACCG
Features (pLannotate 1.2.2; 12 found; start..end, strand, type, name):
    717..809     +  CDS            lacI (fragment): lac repressor; lacI; The lac repressor binds to the lac operator to inhibit transcription in E. coli. This inhibition can be relieved by adding lactose or isopropyl-β-D-thiogalactopyranoside (IPTG).
    864..891     -  terminator     rrnB T2 terminator: transcription terminator T2 from the E. coli rrnB gene
   1023..1066    +  terminator     rrnB T1 terminator: Escherichia coli rrnB; transcription terminator T1 from the E. coli rrnB gene
   1113..1149    -  CDS            lacZα (fragment): LacZα fragment of β-galactosidase; lacZ fragment
   1156..3075    +  CDS            rep (fragment): R1AB_CVMA5 - Experimental evidence at protein level: Swiss-Prot protein existence level 1. [2'-O-methyltransferase]: Methyltransferase that mediates mRNA cap 2'-O-ribose methylation to the 5'-cap structure of viral mRNAs. N7-methyl guanosine cap is a prerequisite for binding of nsp16. Therefore plays an essential role in viral mRNAs cap methylation which is essential to evade immune system. From Murine coronavirus (strain A59) (MHV-A59) (Murine hepatitis virus).
   1165..1261    +  protein_bind   attL1: mutant version of attL; recombination site for the Gateway® LR reaction LR Clonase™
   3134..3232    -  protein_bind   attL2: mutant version of attL; recombination site for the Gateway® LR reaction LR Clonase™
   3250..3268    -  promoter       T7 promoter: promoter for bacteriophage T7 RNA polymerase
   3458..3481    +  promoter       Pc promoter (fragment): intI1 (promoter lies within the coding sequence); class 1 integron promoter
   3657..3713    +  CDS            GmR (fragment): gentamycin acetyltransferase; aacC1; confers resistance to gentamycin
   3720..4511    +  CDS            SmR: aminoglycoside adenylyltransferase (Murphy, 1985); aadA; confers resistance to spectinomycin and streptomycin
   4604..534     +  rep_origin     ori (across the origin): high-copy-number ColE1/pMB1/pBR322/pUC origin of replication
