[The description below was written by a language model from this plasmid's Addgene catalogue record and pLannotate feature annotations shown in this document.]
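Description:
pEntry_HCoV-OC43-nsp13 is a Gateway-compatible Entry clone built on the pENTR223.1 backbone (about 2.8 kb without insert), carrying the coding sequence for non-structural protein 13 (nsp13) of human coronavirus OC43. It is a bacterial cloning plasmid rather than an expression vector. It replicates in E. coli from a high-copy ColE1/pUC-type origin and is selected with spectinomycin through the aadA (SmR) aminoglycoside adenylyltransferase gene, which sits downstream of a fragment of a class 1 integron Pc promoter. The sequenced record is 4,658 nt, consistent with the backbone plus the 1,809 bp insert.

The nsp13 sequence, a segment of the viral ORF1ab replicase polyprotein, was obtained by commercial gene synthesis and cloned between SfiI sites. The annotation software labels this region as a "rep" fragment by homology to the murine coronavirus A59 replicase polyprotein. The functional text attached to that hit describes the 2'-O-methyltransferase, which is a different cleavage product, so it should not be read as describing this insert. According to the depositor, a 5' linker supplies BamHI sites flanking an ATG start codon, needed because nsp13 is normally released by polyprotein processing. A 3' linker supplies PacI, a TAA stop codon and an AsiSI site. The ORF is flanked by attL1 and attL2, so an LR Clonase reaction can transfer it into any attR-containing destination vector for expression or tagging. rrnB T1 and T2 terminators upstream insulate the insert from read-through transcription, and a T7 promoter lies beyond attL2, pointing back toward the insert. Short lacI, lacZα and GmR fragments are backbone remnants. The plasmid belongs to a collection of human coronavirus ORF Entry clones intended as a flexible, multipurpose resource.
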