Addgene plasmid #168950: pEntry_HCoV-OC43-nsp13
Purpose: Gateway-compatible Entry vector
Depositing lab: Pascal Falter-Braun. Depositing organization: Helmholtz Munich. Publication: A resource of human coronavirus protein-coding sequences in a flexible, multipurpose Gateway Entry clone collection. Weller B, Lin CW, Pogoutse O, Sauer M, Marin-de la Rosa N, Strobel A, Young V, Knapp JJ, Rayhan A, Falter C, Kim DK, Roth FP, Falter-Braun P. G3 (Bethesda). 2023 Jul 5;13(7):jkad105. doi: 10.1093/g3journal/jkad105. PubMed 37267226.
Backbone
  Vector backbone: pENTR223.1*SfiI
  Backbone size w/o insert (bp): 2800
  Vector type: Gateway-compatible Entry vector
Growth in bacteria
  Bacterial resistance: Spectinomycin, 50 μg/mL
  Growth temperature: 37°C
  Growth strain: DH5alpha
  Copy number: High Copy
Gene/Insert
  Gene/Insert name: HCoV-OC43-nsp13 (alt name: nsp13)
  Species: Other
  Insert size (bp): 1809
  Entrez Gene: ORF1ab (a.k.a. EYW02_gp1)
  Cloning method: Restriction Enzyme; 5′ cloning site SfiI (unknown if destroyed); 3′ cloning site SfiI (unknown if destroyed)
  Sequencing primers: 5′ M13 uni (-21); 3′ M13 rev (-29)
Resource information
  A portion of this plasmid was derived from a plasmid made by: Synthesized by Twist Bioscience
Terms and licenses: Academic/Nonprofit Terms; Industry Terms: Not Available to Industry
Depositor comments: 5'-linker: SfiI-BamHI-ATG-BamHI (GGCCGTCAaggccaggatccatgggatcc), 3'-linker: PacI-TAA-AsiSI-SfiI (cttaatTAAgacgcgatcgcggcctcatGGGCC).
How to cite: pEntry_HCoV-OC43-nsp13 was a gift from Pascal Falter-Braun (Addgene plasmid # 168950 ; http://n2t.net/addgene:168950 ; RRID:Addgene_168950)
