>Addgene plasmid #168950 | pEntry_HCoV-OC43-nsp13 | depositor partial sequence | sequence record 327464 | gene-specific Insert sequence
AGTGTTGGAGCTTGCGTGGTCTGCTCTTCTCAAACATCATTACGTTGTGGCAGTTGCATCAGAAAGCCTC
TTCTTTGCTGCAAGTGTTGTTATGATCATGTTATGGCGACTGATCATAAATATGTCTTGAGTGTTTCACC
ATATGTGTGTAATGCACCAGGATGTGATGTAAATGATGTTACCAAATTGTATCTAGGTGGTATGTCATAT
TATTGTGAAGACCATAAGCCACAATATTCATTCAAGTTGGTAATGAATGGTCTGGTTTTTGGTCTATATA
AACAATCTTGTACAGGATCTCCGTACATAGACGATTTTAATCGTATAGCTAGTTGTAAATGGACCGATGT
GGATGATTACATACTAGCTAATGAATGTACAGAGCGCTTGAAATTGTTTGCTGCAGAAACGCAAAAGGCA
ACCGAGGAAGCCTTTAAGCAGAGTTATGCATCAGCAACAATACAAGAGATTGTTAGTGAGCGCGAATTGA
TTCTCTCTTGGGAGATTGGAAAAGTTAAGCCACCACTTAATAAAAATTATGTTTTTACTGGCTACCATTT
TACTAAAAATGGTAAGACAGTTTTAGGTGAGTATGTTTTTGATAAGAGTGAGTTGACTAATGGTGTGTAT
TATCGCGCCACAACCACTTATAAGCTATCTGTAGGAGATGTTTTTGTTTTAACCTCTCATTCAGTAGCTA
ATTTAAGTGCTCCTACGCTTGTTCCGCAGGAGAATTATAGTAGTATTAGATTTGCTAGTGTTTATAGTGT
GCTTGAGACGTTTCAGAACAATGTTGTTAATTATCAACACATTGGTATGAAACGTTACTGCACCGTGCAA
GGACCTCCTGGTACAGGGAAGTCACATCTTGCTATTGGTCTTGCTGTATTCTATTGTACAGCACGTGTTG
TATACACAGCGGCCAGCCATGCAGCTGTTGACGCATTGTGTGAAAAAGCATATAAATTTTTGAATATAAA
TGATTGCACTCGTATTGTTCCGGCCAAGGTCAGGGTGGAGTGCTATGATAAGTTTAAAATTAATGACACC
ACTCGTAAGTATGTGTTTACTACCATAAATGCATTACCTGAGATGGTGACTGATATTGTTGTTGTAGATG
AAGTTAGTATGCTTACCAATTATGAGCTTTCTGTTATTAATGCTCGTATTCGCGCTAAGCATTATGTTTA
TATTGGTGATCCTGCTCAATTGCCAGCACCACGTGTGTTATTGAGCAAGGGTACACTTGAACCTAAATAT
TTTAACACTGTTACTAAGCTCATGTGTTGCTTAGGGCCAGACATTTTTCTTGGTACATGTTATAGATGTC
CTAAGGAAATCGTTGATACAGTGTCCGCCTTGGTTTATGAAAATAAGCTTAAGGCTAAGAATGAGAGTAG
TTCATTGTGTTTTAAGGTCTATTATAAGGGCGTTACAACACATGAAAGTTCTAGTGCTGTAAATATGCAG
CAGATTTATTTGATTAATAAGTTTTTGAAGGCTAACCCTTTGTGGCATAAAGCTGTTTTTATTAGCCCAT
ATAATAGTCAGAACTTTGCAGCTAAGCGTGTTTTGGGTTTACAAACCCAAACCGTGGATTCTGCTCAAGG
TTCTGAATATGATTATGTTATATATTCACAGACTGCAGAAACAGCGCATTCTGTAAATGTTAATCGCTTC
AATGTTGCTATTACTCGAGCCAAGAAAGGTATTCTTTGTGTTATGAGTAATATGCAGTTGTTTGAAGCAT
TACAGTTTACTACATTGACCTTAGATAAAGTGCCACAGGCCGTCGAAACTAAAGTTCAA
